>Addgene plasmid #27754 | pUT1164-HQ858708 | depositor full sequence | sequence record 13058 | Author sequence
CAAATAATGATTTTATTTTGACTGATAGTGACCTGTTCGTTGCAACAAATTGATGAGCAATGCTTTTTTA
TAATGCCAACTTTGTACAAAAAAGCAGGCTCCGCGGCCGCCCCCTTCACCATGGCTGCGCAGGAGCAGGA
GCAGGAGCAGGAGAAGCAGCAGGCGAAGACGAGCACCACGAGCTCGCTCCCCTCCAGCAGCGAGCGCTCC
TCCAGCTCCGCTCGCAACAACCTCACGGAAGGAGGGGCGGAGAGCGACGAGGAGATACGGCGGGTGCCGG
AGATGGGCGGCGCGTCGGCGTCGGCCTCGTCGGGCGCCGGCGCGGACGAGCGTCCCAAGGGGGAGGACGG
CAAGCAGGGGCAGGTGGCGGCGGGGGCGCAGCCTCCGGCGGGCGGGAAGAAGCGCGGGCGCACGGCGGGG
GACAAGGAGCAGAACCGGCTGAAGCGGCTGCTGCGGAACCGCGTGTCCGCGCAGCAGGCGCGGGAGCGGA
AGAAGGCGTACCTGACGGAGCTGGAGGCGAAGGCCAAGGGCCTGGAGCTCCGCAATGCGGAGCTGGAGCA
GCGGGTGTCCACGCTCCAGAACGAGAACAACACGCTCCGCCAGATTCTGAAGAACACGACGGCGCACGCG
AGCAAGAGGTCCGGCGGCGGCGGCGGCGGTGGCGGCAAGGGCGGAGACGGCGGCAAGAAGCACCACCTCG
CCAAGAGCAAGGGTGGGCGCGCCGACCCAGCTTTCTTGTACAAAGTTGGCATTATAAGAAAGCATTGCTT
ATCAATTTGTTGCAACGAACAGGTCACTATCAGTCAAAATAAAATCATTATTTGCCATCCAGCTGATATC
CCCTATAGTGAGTCGTATTACATGGTCATAGCTGTTTCCTGGCAGCTCTGGCCCGTGTCTCAAAATCTCT
GATGTTACATTGCACAAGATAAAAATATATCATCATGAACAATAAAACTGTCTGCTTACATAAACAGTAA
TACAAGGGGTGTTATGAGCCATATTCAACGGGAAACGTCGAGGCCGCGATTAAATTCCAACATGGATGCT
GATTTATATGGGTATAAATGGGCTCGCGATAATGTCGGGCAATCAGGTGCGACAATCTATCGCTTGTATG
GGAAGCCCGATGCGCCAGAGTTGTTTCTGAAACATGGCAAAGGTAGCGTTGCCAATGATGTTACAGATGA
GATGGTCAGACTAAACTGGCTGACGGAATTTATGCCTCTTCCGACCATCAAGCATTTTATCCGTACTCCT
GATGATGCATGGTTACTCACCACTGCGATCCCCGGAAAAACAGCATTCCAGGTATTAGAAGAATATCCTG
ATTCAGGTGAAAATATTGTTGATGCGCTGGCAGTGTTCCTGCGCCGGTTGCATTCGATTCCTGTTTGTAA
TTGTCCTTTTAACAGCGATCGCGTATTTCGTCTCGCTCAGGCGCAATCACGAATGAATAACGGTTTGGTT
GATGCGAGTGATTTTGATGACGAGCGTAATGGCTGGCCTGTTGAACAAGTCTGGAAAGAAATGCATAAAC
TTTTGCCATTCTCACCGGATTCAGTCGTCACTCATGGTGATTTCTCACTTGATAACCTTATTTTTGACGA
GGGGAAATTAATAGGTTGTATTGATGTTGGACGAGTCGGAATCGCAGACCGATACCAGGATCTTGCCATC
CTATGGAACTGCCTCGGTGAGTTTTCTCCTTCATTACAGAAACGGCTTTTTCAAAAATATGGTATTGATA
ATCCTGATATGAATAAATTGCAGTTTCATTTGATGCTCGATGAGTTTTTCTAATCAGAATTGGTTAATTG
GTTGTAACACTGGCAGAGCATTACGCTGACTTGACGGGACGGCGCAAGCTCATGACCAAAATCCCTTAAC
GTGAGTTACGCGTCGTTCCACTGAGCGTCAGACCCCGTAGAAAAGATCAAAGGATCTTCTTGAGATCCTT
TTTTTCTGCGCGTAATCTGCTGCTTGCAAACAAAAAAACCACCGCTACCAGCGGTGGTTTGTTTGCCGGA
TCAAGAGCTACCAACTCTTTTTCCGAAGGTAACTGGCTTCAGCAGAGCGCAGATACCAAATACTGTCCTT
CTAGTGTAGCCGTAGTTAGGCCACCACTTCAAGAACTCTGTAGCACCGCCTACATACCTCGCTCTGCTAA
TCCTGTTACCAGTGGCTGCTGCCAGTGGCGATAAGTCGTGTCTTACCGGGTTGGACTCAAGACGATAGTT
ACCGGATAAGGCGCAGCGGTCGGGCTGAACGGGGGGTTCGTGCACACAGCCCAGCTTGGAGCGAACGACC
TACACCGAACTGAGATACCTACAGCGTGAGCATTGAGAAAGCGCCACGCTTCCCGAAGGGAGAAAGGCGG
ACAGGTATCCGGTAAGCGGCAGGGTCGGAACAGGAGAGCGCACGAGGGAGCTTCCAGGGGGAAACGCCTG
GTATCTTTATAGTCCTGTCGGGTTTCGCCACCTCTGACTTGAGCGTCGATTTTTGTGATGCTCGTCAGGG
GGGCGGAGCCTATGGAAAAACGCCAGCAACGCGGCCTTTTTACGGTTCCTGGCCTTTTGCTGGCCTTTTG
CTCACATGTTCTTTCCTGCGTTATCCCCTGATTCTGTGGATAACCGTATTACCGCCTTTGAGTGAGCTGA
TACCGCTCGCCGCAGCCGAACGACCGAGCGCAGCGAGTCAGTGAGCGAGGAAGCGGAAGAGCGCCCAATA
CGCAAACCGCCTCTCCCCGCGCGTTGGCCGATTCATTAATGCAGCTGGCACGACAGGTTTCCCGACTGGA
AAGCGGGCAGTGAGCGCAACGCAATTAATACGCGTACCGCTAGCCAGGAAGAGTTTGTAGAAACGCAAAA
AGGCCATCCGTCAGGATGGCCTTCTGCTTAGTTTGATGCCTGGCAGTTTATGGCGGGCGTCCTGCCCGCC
ACCCTCCGGGCCGTTGCTTCACAACGTTCAAATCCGCTCCCGGCGGATTTGTCCTACTCAGGAGAGCGTT
CACCGACAAACAACAGATAAAACGAAAGGCCCAGTCTTCCGACTGAGCCTTTCGTTTTATTTGATGCCTG
GCAGTTCCCTACTCTCGCGTTAACGCTAGCATGGATGTTTTCCCAGTCACGACGTTGTAAAACGACGGCC
AGTCTTAAGCTCGGGCCC
Features (pLannotate 1.2.2; 11 found; start..end, strand, type, name):
      1..100     +  protein_bind   attL1: mutant version of attL; recombination site for the Gateway® LR reaction LR Clonase™
    184..630     +  CDS            HY5 (fragment): HY5_SOLLC - Experimental evidence at transcript level: Swiss-Prot protein existence level 2. Transcription factor that promotes photomorphogenesis in the light and positively regulates fruit pigmentation and fruit nutritional quality. Probably acts downstream of the light receptor network and directly affects transcription of light-induced genes. From Solanum lycopersicum (Tomato) (Lycopersicon esculentum).
    643..659     +  promoter       chicken β-actin promoter (fragment): contains a 21-bp deletion relative to the standard chicken β-actin promoter
    725..824     -  protein_bind   attL2: mutant version of attL; recombination site for the Gateway® LR reaction LR Clonase™
    842..860     -  promoter       T7 promoter: promoter for bacteriophage T7 RNA polymerase
    994..1803    +  CDS            KanR: aminoglycoside phosphotransferase; aph(3')-Ia; confers resistance to kanamycin in bacteria or G418 (Geneticin®) in eukaryotes
   1950..2538    +  rep_origin     ori: high-copy-number ColE1/pMB1/pBR322/pUC origin of replication
   2721..2813    +  CDS            lacI (fragment): lac repressor; lacI; The lac repressor binds to the lac operator to inhibit transcription in E. coli. This inhibition can be relieved by adding lactose or isopropyl-β-D-thiogalactopyranoside (IPTG).
   2868..2895    -  terminator     rrnB T2 terminator: transcription terminator T2 from the E. coli rrnB gene
   3027..3070    +  terminator     rrnB T1 terminator: Escherichia coli rrnB; transcription terminator T1 from the E. coli rrnB gene
   3117..3153    -  CDS            lacZα (fragment): LacZα fragment of β-galactosidase; lacZ fragment
