[The description below was written by a language model from this plasmid's Addgene catalogue record and pLannotate feature annotations shown in this document.]
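Description:
pUT1164-HQ858708 is a Gateway entry clone built on the Invitrogen pENTR/D backbone, carrying the coding sequence of a maize (Zea mays) bZIP transcription factor as part of the Maize TFome open reading frame collection. The 588 bp insert was PCR-amplified from a full-length cDNA template and cloned with its native stop codon retained, so it is suited to untagged or N-terminally fused expression after transfer, but not to C-terminal fusions. The full plasmid sequence is 3,168 nt, consistent with the stated backbone plus insert.

In the feature table the insert sits between attL1 and attL2, the recombination sites that allow an LR Clonase reaction to move the ORF in a defined orientation into any attR-containing destination vector. The automated annotation labels most of the insert as a fragment resembling tomato HY5. This reflects sequence similarity to a bZIP photomorphogenesis regulator rather than the insert's origin, which the record gives as maize. The short "chicken β-actin promoter", lacI and lacZα fragment hits are only tens of bases long and are probably incidental matches or backbone remnants, not functional elements. As an entry vector, the plasmid has no promoter positioned to express the ORF. A T7 promoter lies just outside attL2, on the opposite strand, and rrnB T1 and T2 terminators upstream of attL1 shield the cassette from read-through transcription.

Propagation in E. coli relies on a ColE1/pUC-type origin, which is annotated as high copy although the catalogue entry lists the plasmid as low copy. Selection is by kanamycin through the aph(3')-Ia gene. The clone serves as a source for shuttling this transcription factor into expression vectors for functional genomics studies.
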