Addgene plasmid #27754: pUT1164-HQ858708
Depositing lab: John Gray & Erich Grotewold. Depositing organization: University of Toledo. Publication: The Maize TFome--development of a transcription factor open reading frame collection for functional genomics. Burdo B, Gray J, Goetting-Minesky MP, Wittler B, Hunt M, Li T, Velliquette D, Thomas J, Gentzel I, dos Santos Brito M, Mejia-Guerra MK, Connolly LN, Qaisi D, Li W, Casas MI, Doseff AI, Grotewold E. Plant J. 2014 Oct;80(2):356-66. doi: 10.1111/tpj.12623. Epub 2014 Aug 26. PubMed 25053252.
Backbone
  Vector backbone: pENTR/D
  Backbone manufacturer: Invitrogen
  Backbone size w/o insert (bp): 2580
  Vector type: Entry vector
Growth in bacteria
  Bacterial resistance: Kanamycin, 50 μg/mL
  Growth temperature: 37°C
  Growth strain: DH5alpha
  Growth instructions: E. coli TOP10
  Copy number: Low Copy
Gene/Insert
  Gene/Insert name: bZIP transcription factor from EB674186
  Species: Zea mays
  Insert size (bp): 588
  GenBank ID: HQ858708
  Cloning method: Restriction Enzyme
  Sequencing primers: 5′ M13 For; 3′ M13 Rev
Terms and licenses: Academic/Nonprofit Terms; Industry Terms: Not Available to Industry
Depositor comments: This CDS was amplified using PCR from a full length cDNA template from the Maize Full-length cDNA Project (www.maizecdna.org) and the PCR product included the stop codon. The PCR product was cloned into a Gateway pENTR/D vector. Further information on this gene may be obtained at www.grassius.org using the GenBank number. (The second half of the plasmid name is the GenBank Number for the sequence of the insert)
How to cite: pUT1164-HQ858708 was a gift from John Gray & Erich Grotewold (Addgene plasmid # 27754 ; http://n2t.net/addgene:27754 ; RRID:Addgene_27754)
