>Addgene plasmid #27754 | pUT1164-HQ858708 | addgene partial sequence | sequence record 34080 | 27754 with M13pUC-fwd
TGATTTTATTTTGACTGATAGTGACCTGTTCGTTGCAACAAATTGATGAGCAATGCTTTTTTATAATGCC
AACTTTGTACAAAAAAGCAGGCTCCGCGGCCGCCCCCTTCACCATGGCTGCGCAGGAGCAGGAGCAGGAG
CAGGAGAAGCAGCAGGCGAAGACGAGCACCACGAGCTCGCTCCCCTCCAGCAGCGAGCGCTCCTCCAGCT
CCGCTCGCAACAACCTCACGGAAGGAGGGGCGGAGAGCGACGAGGAGATACGGCGGGTGCCGGAGATGGG
CGGCGCGTCGGCGTCGGCCTCGTCGGGCGCCGGCGCGGACGAGCGTCCCAAGGGGGAGGACGGCAAGCAG
GGGCAGGTGGCGGCGGGGGCGCAGCCTCCGGCGGGCGGGAAGAAGCGCGGGCGCACGGCGGGGGACAAGG
AGCAGAACCGGCTGAAGCGGC
